>Addgene plasmid #111627 | pMIH-mRuby2-BAK | depositor full sequence | sequence record 226689 | pMIH/MSCV-IRES-hygro containing mRuby2- mouse Bak fusion construct
TGAAAGACCCCACCTGTAGGTTTGGCAAGCTAGCTTAAGTAACGCCATTTTGCAAGGCATGGAAAATACA
TAACTGAGAATAGAGAAGTTCAGATCAAGGTTAGGAACAGAGAGACAGCAGAATATGGGCCAAACAGGAT
ATCTGTGGTAAGCAGTTCCTGCCCCGGCTCAGGGCCAAGAACAGATGGTCCCCAGATGCGGTCCCGCCCT
CAGCAGTTTCTAGAGAACCATCAGATGTTTCCAGGGTGCCCCAAGGACCTGAAATGACCCTGTGCCTTAT
TTGAACTAACCAATCAGTTCGCTTCTCGCTTCTGTTCGCGCGCTTCTGCTCCCCGAGCTCAATAAAAGAG
CCCACAACCCCTCACTCGGCGCGCCAGTCCTCCGATAGACTGCGTCGCCCGGGTACCCGTATTCCCAATA
AAGCCTCTTGCTGTTTGCATCCGAATCGTGGACTCGCTGATCCTTGGGAGGGTCTCCTCAGATTGATTGA
CTGCCCACCTCGGGGGTCTTTCATTTGGAGGTTCCACCGAGATTTGGAGACCCCTGCCCAGGGACCACCG
ACCCCCCCGCCGGGAGGTAAGCTGGCCAGCGGTCGTTTCGTGTCTGTCTCTGTCTTTGTGCGTGTTTGTG
CCGGCATCTAATGTTTGCGCCTGCGTCTGTACTAGTTAGCTAACTAGCTCTGTATCTGGCGGACCCGTGG
TGGAACTGACGAGTTCTGAACACCCGGCCGCAACCCTGGGAGACGTCCCAGGGACTTTGGGGGCCGTTTT
TGTGGCCCGACCTGAGGAAGGGAGTCGATGTGGAATCCGACCCCGTCAGGATATGTGGTTCTGGTAGGAG
ACGAGAACCTAAAACAGTTCCCGCCTCCGTCTGAATTTTTGCTTTCGGTTTGGAACCGAAGCCGCGCGTC
TTGTCTGCTGCAGCGCTGCAGCATCGTTCTGTGTTGTCTCTGTCTGACTGTGTTTCTGTATTTGTCTGAA
AATTAGGGCCAGACTGTTACCACTCCCTTAAGTTTGACCTTAGGTCACTGGAAAGATGTCGAGCGGATCG
CTCACAACCAGTCGGTAGATGTCAAGAAGAGACGTTGGGTTACCTTCTGCTCTGCAGAATGGCCAACCTT
TAACGTCGGATGGCCGCGAGACGGCACCTTTAACCGAGACCTCATCACCCAGGTTAAGATCAAGGTCTTT
TCACCTGGCCCGCATGGACACCCAGACCAGGTCCCCTACATCGTGACCTGGGAAGCCTTGGCTTTTGACC
CCCCTCCCTGGGTCAAGCCCTTTGTACACCCTAAGCCTCCGCCTCCTCTTCCTCCATCCGCCCCGTCTCT
CCCCCTTGAACCTCCTCGTTCGACCCCGCCTCGATCCTCCCTTTATCCAGCCCTCACTCCTTCTCTAGGC
GCCGGAATTAGATCTGCCACCATGAACAGCCTGATCAAGGAAAATATGCGTATGAAGGTGGTCATGGAAG
GTTCGGTCAACGGCCACCAATTCAAATGCACAGGTGAAGGAGAAGGCAATCCGTACATGGGAACTCAAAC
CATGAGGATCAAAGTCATCGAGGGAGGACCCCTGCCATTTGCCTTTGACATTCTTGCCACGTCGTTCATG
TATGGCAGCCGTACTTTTATCAAGTACCCGAAAGGCATTCCTGATTTCTTTAAACAGTCCTTTCCTGAGG
GTTTTACTTGGGAAAGAGTTACGAGATACGAAGATGGTGGAGTCGTCACCGTCATGCAGGACACCAGCCT
TGAGGATGGCTGTCTCGTTTACCACGTCCAAGTCAGAGGGGTAAACTTTCCCTCCAATGGTCCCGTGATG
CAGAAGAAGACCAAGGGTTGGGAGCCTAATACAGAGATGATGTATCCAGCAGATGGTGGTCTGAGGGGAT
ACACTCATATGGCACTGAAAGTTGATGGTGGTGGCCATCTGTCTTGCTCTTTCGTAACAACTTACAGGTC
AAAAAAGACCGTCGGGAACATCAAGATGCCCGGTATCCATGCCGTTGATCACCGCCTGGAAAGGTTAGAG
GAAAGTGACAATGAAATGTTCGTAGTACAACGCGAACACGCAGTTGCCAAGTTCGCCGGGCTTGGTGGTG
GGACCGGTATGGCATCTGGACAAGGACCAGGTCCCCCGAAGGTGGGCTGCGATGAGTCCCCGTCCCCTTC
TGAACAGCAGGTTGCCCAGGACACAGAGGAGGTCTTTCGAAGCTACGTTTTTTACCTCCACCAGCAGGAA
CAGGAGACCCAGGGGGCGGCCGCCCCTGCCAACCCCGAGATGGACAACTTGCCCCTGGAACCCAACAGCA
TCTTGGGTCAGGTGGGTCGGCAGCTTGCTCTCATCGGAGATGATATTAACCGGCGCTACGACACAGAGTT
CCAGAATTTACTAGAACAGCTTCAGCCCACAGCCGGGAATGCCTACGAACTCTTCACCAAGATCGCCTCC
AGCCTATTTAAGAGTGGCATCAGCTGGGGCCGCGTGGTGGCTCTCCTGGGCTTTGGCTACCGTCTGGCCC
TGTACGTCTACCAGCGTGGTTTGACCGGCTTCCTGGGCCAGGTGACCTGCTTTTTGGCTGATATCATACT
GCATCATTACATCGCCAGATGGATCGCACAGAGAGGCGGTTGGGTGGCAGCCCTGAATTTTCGTAGAGAC
CCCATCCTGACCGTAATGGTGATTTTTGGTGTGGTTCTGTTGGGCCAATTCGTGGTACACAGATTCTTCA
GATCATGACTCGAGGTTAACGAATTCCGCCCCTCTCCCTCCCCCCCCCCTAACGTTACTGGCCGAAGCCG
CTTGGAATAAGGCCGGTGTGCGTTTGTCTATATGTTATTTTCCACCATATTGCCGTCTTTTGGCAATGTG
AGGGCCCGGAAACCTGGCCCTGTTTTCTTGACGAGCATTCCTAGGGGTCTTTCCCCTCTCGCCAAAGGAA
TGCAAGGTCTGTTGAATGTCGTGAAGGAAGCAGTTCCTCTGGAAGCTTCTTGAAGACAAACAACGTCTGT
AGCGACCCTTTGCAGGCAGCGGAACCCCCCACCTGGCGACAGGTGCCTCTGCGGCCAAAAGCCACGTGTA
TAAGATACACCTGCAAAGGCGGCACAACCCCAGTGCCACGTTGTGAGTTGGATAGTTGTGGAAAGAGTCA
AATGGCTCTCCTCAAGCGTATTCAACAAGGGGCTGAAGGATGCCCAGAAGGTACCCCATTGTATGGGATC
TGATCTGGGGCCTCGGTGCACATGCTTTACATGTGTTTAGTCGAGGTTAAAAAAACGTCTAGGCCCCCCG
AACCACGGGGACGTGGTTTTCCTTTGAAAAACACGATGATAAGCTTGCCACAACCCGTACCAAAGATGGA
TAGATCCGGAAAGCCTGAACTCACCGCGACGTCTGTCGAGAAGTTTCTGATCGAAAAGTTCGACAGCGTC
TCCGACCTGATGCAGCTCTCGGAGGGCGAAGAATCTCGTGCTTTCAGCTTCGATGTAGGAGGGCGTGGAT
ATGTCCTGCGGGTAAATAGCTGCGCCGATGGTTTCTACAAAGATCGTTATGTTTATCGGCACTTTGCATC
GGCCGCGCTCCCGATTCCGGAAGTGCTTGACATTGGGGAATTCAGCGAGAGCCTGACCTATTGCATCTCC
CGCCGTGCACAGGGTGTCACGTTGCAAGACCTGCCTGAAACCGAACTGCCCGCTGTTCTGCAGCCGGTCG
CGGAGGCCATGGATGCGATCGCTGCGGCCGATCTTAGCCAGACGAGCGGGTTCGGCCCATTCGGACCGCA
AGGAATCGGTCAATACACTACATGGCGTGATTTCATATGCGCGATTGCTGATCCCCATGTGTATCACTGG
CAAACTGTGATGGACGACACCGTCAGTGCGTCCGTCGCGCAGCTCTCGATGAGCTGATGCTTTGGGCCGA
GGACTGCCCCGAAGTCCGGCACCTCGTGCACGCGGATTTCGGCTCCAACAATGTCCTGACGGACAATGGC
CGCATAACAGCGGTCATTGACTGGAGCGAGGCGATGTTCGGGGATTCCCAATACGAGGTCGCCAACATCT
TCTTCTGGAGGCCGTGGTTGGCTTGTATGGAGCAGCAGACGCGCTACTTCGAGCGGAGGCATCCGGAGCT
TGCAGGATCGCCGCGGCTCCGGGCGTATATGCTCCGCATTGGTCTTGACCAACTCTATCAGAGCTTGGTT
GACGGCAATTTCGATGATGCAGCTTGGGCGCAGGGTCGATGCGACGCAATCGTCCGATCCGGAGCCGGGA
CTGTCGGGCGTACACAAATCGCCCGCAGAAGCGCGGCCGTCTGGACCGATGGCTGTGTAGAAGTACTCGC
CGATAGTGGAAACCGACGCCCCAGCACTCGTCCGAGGGCAAAGGAATAGAGTAGATGCCGACCGAACAAG
AGCTGATTTCGAGAACGCCTCAGCCAGCAACTCGCGCGAGCCTAGCAAGGCAAATGCGAGAGAACGGCCT
TACGCTTGGTGGCACAGTTCTCGTCCACAGTTCGCTAAGCTCGCTCGGCTGGGTCGCGGGAGGGCCGGTC
GCAGTGATTCAGGCCCTTCTGGATTGTGTTGGTCCCCAGGGCACGATTGTCATGCCCACGCACTCGGGTG
ATCTGACTGATCCCGCAGATTGGAGATCGCCGCCCGTGCCTGCCGATTGGGTGCAGATCCGATAAAATAA
AAGATTTTATTTAGTCTCCAGAAAAAGGGGGGAATGAAAGACCCCACCTGTAGGTTTGGCAAGCTAGCTT
AAGTAACGCCATTTTGCAAGGCATGGAAAATACATAACTGAGAATAGAGAAGTTCAGATCAAGGTTAGGA
ACAGAGAGACAGCAGAATATGGGCCAAACAGGATATCTGTGGTAAGCAGTTCCTGCCCCGGCTCAGGGCC
AAGAACAGATGGTCCCCAGATGCGGTCCCGCCCTCAGCAGTTTCTAGAGAACCATCAGATGTTTCCAGGG
TGCCCCAAGGACCTGAAATGACCCTGTGCCTTATTTGAACTAACCAATCAGTTCGCTTCTCGCTTCTGTT
CGCGCGCTTCTGCTCCCCGAGCTCAATAAAAGAGCCCACAACCCCTCACTCGGCGCGCCAGTCCTCCGAT
AGACTGCGTCGCCCGGGTACCCGTGTATCCAATAAACCCTCTTGCAGTTGCATCCGACTTGTGGTCTCGC
TGTTCCTTGGGAGGGTCTCCTCTGAGTGATTGACTACCCGTCAGCGGGGGTCTTTCATGGGTAACAGTTT
CTTGAAGTTGGAGAACAACATTCTGAGGGTAGGAGTCGAATATTAAGTAATCCTGACTCAATTAGCCACT
GTTTTGAATCCACATACTCCAATACTCCTGAAATAGTTCATTATGGACAGCGCAGAAGAGCTGGGGAGAA
TTAATTCGTAATCATGGTCATAGCTGTTTCCTGTGTGAAATTGTTATCCGCTCACAATTCCACACAACAT
ACGAGCCGGAAGCATAAAGTGTAAAGCCTGGGGTGCCTAATGAGTGAGCTAACTCACATTAATTGCGTTG
CGCTCACTGCCCGCTTTCCAGTCGGGAAACCTGTCGTGCCAGCTGCATTAATGAATCGGCCAACGCGCGG
GGAGAGGCGGTTTGCGTATTGGGCGCTCTTCCGCTTCCTCGCTCACTGACTCGCTGCGCTCGGTCGTTCG
GCTGCGGCGAGCGGTATCAGCTCACTCAAAGGCGGTAATACGGTTATCCACAGAATCAGGGGATAACGCA
GGAAAGAACATGTGAGCAAAAGGCCAGCAAAAGGCCAGGAACCGTAAAAAGGCCGCGTTGCTGGCGTTTT
TCCATAGGCTCCGCCCCCCTGACGAGCATCACAAAAATCGACGCTCAAGTCAGAGGTGGCGAAACCCGAC
AGGACTATAAAGATACCAGGCGTTTCCCCCTGGAAGCTCCCTCGTGCGCTCTCCTGTTCCGACCCTGCCG
CTTACCGGATACCTGTCCGCCTTTCTCCCTTCGGGAAGCGTGGCGCTTTCTCATAGCTCACGCTGTAGGT
ATCTCAGTTCGGTGTAGGTCGTTCGCTCCAAGCTGGGCTGTGTGCACGAACCCCCCGTTCAGCCCGACCG
CTGCGCCTTATCCGGTAACTATCGTCTTGAGTCCAACCCGGTAAGACACGACTTATCGCCACTGGCAGCA
GCCACTGGTAACAGGATTAGCAGAGCGAGGTATGTAGGCGGTGCTACAGAGTTCTTGAAGTGGTGGCCTA
ACTACGGCTACACTAGAAGAACAGTATTTGGTATCTGCGCTCTGCTGAAGCCAGTTACCTTCGGAAAAAG
AGTTGGTAGCTCTTGATCCGGCAAACAAACCACCGCTGGTAGCGGTGGTTTTTTTGTTTGCAAGCAGCAG
ATTACGCGCAGAAAAAAAGGATCTCAAGAAGATCCTTTGATCTTTTCTACGGGGTCTGACGCTCAGTGGA
ACGAAAACTCACGTTAAGGGATTTTGGTCATGAGATTATCAAAAAGGATCTTCACCTAGATCCTTTTAAA
TTAAAAATGAAGTTTTAAATCAATCTAAAGTATATATGAGTAAACTTGGTCTGACAGTTACCAATGCTTA
ATCAGTGAGGCACCTATCTCAGCGATCTGTCTATTTCGTTCATCCATAGTTGCCTGACTCCCCGTCGTGT
AGATAACTACGATACGGGAGGGCTTACCATCTGGCCCCAGTGCTGCAATGATACCGCGAGACCCACGCTC
ACCGGCTCCAGATTTATCAGCAATAAACCAGCCAGCCGGAAGGGCCGAGCGCAGAAGTGGTCCTGCAACT
TTATCCGCCTCCATCCAGTCTATTAATTGTTGCCGGGAAGCTAGAGTAAGTAGTTCGCCAGTTAATAGTT
TGCGCAACGTTGTTGCCATTGCTACAGGCATCGTGGTGTCACGCTCGTCGTTTGGTATGGCTTCATTCAG
CTCCGGTTCCCAACGATCAAGGCGAGTTACATGATCCCCCATGTTGTGCAAAAAAGCGGTTAGCTCCTTC
GGTCCTCCGATCGTTGTCAGAAGTAAGTTGGCCGCAGTGTTATCACTCATGGTTATGGCAGCACTGCATA
ATTCTCTTACTGTCATGCCATCCGTAAGATGCTTTTCTGTGACTGGTGAGTACTCAACCAAGTCATTCTG
AGAATAGTGTATGCGGCGACCGAGTTGCTCTTGCCCGGCGTCAATACGGGATAATACCGCGCCACATAGC
AGAACTTTAAAAGTGCTCATCATTGGAAAACGTTCTTCGGGGCGAAAACTCTCAAGGATCTTACCGCTGT
TGAGATCCAGTTCGATGTAACCCACTCGTGCACCCAACTGATCTTCAGCATCTTTTACTTTCACCAGCGT
TTCTGGGTGAGCAAAAACAGGAAGGCAAAATGCCGCAAAAAAGGGAATAAGGGCGACACGGAAATGTTGA
ATACTCATACTCTTCCTTTTTCAATATTATTGAAGCATTTATCAGGGTTATTGTCTCATGAGCGGATACA
TATTTGAATGTATTTAGAAAAATAAACAAATAGGGGTTCCGCGCACATTTCCCCGAAAAGTGCCACCTGA
CGTCTAAGAAACCATTATTATCATGACATTAACCTATAAAAATAGGCGTATCACGAGGCCCTTTCGTCTC
GCGCGTTTCGGTGATGACGGTGAAAACCTCTGACACATGCAGCTCCCGGAGACGGTCACAGCTTGTCTGT
AAGCGGATGCCGGGAGCAGACAAGCCCGTCAGGGCGCGTCAGCGGGTGTTGGCGGGTGTCGGGGCTGGCT
TAACTATGCGGCATCAGAGCAGATTGTACTGAGAGTGCACCATATGCGGTGTGAAATACCGCACAGATGC
GTAAGGAGAAAATACCGCATCAGGCGCCATTCGCCATTCAGGCTGCGCAACTGTTGGGAAGGGCGATCGG
TGCGGGCCTCTTCGCTATTACGCCAGCTGGCGAAAGGGGGATGTGCTGCAAGGCGATTAAGTTGGGTAAC
GCCAGGGTTTTCCCAGTCACGACGTTGTAAAACGACGGCGCAAGGAATGGTGCATGCAAGGAGATGGCGC
CCAACAGTCCCCCGGCCACGGGGCCTGCCACCATACCCACGCCGAAACAAGCGCTCATGAGCCCGAAGTG
GCGAGCCCGATCTTCCCCATCGGTGATGTCGGCGATATAGGCGCCAGCAACCGCACCTGTGGCGCCGGTG
ATGCCGGCCACGATGCGTCCGGCGTAGAGGCGATTAGTCCAATTTGTTAAAGACAGGATATCAGTGGTCC
AGGCTCTAGTTTTGACTCAACAATATCACCAGCTGAAGCCTATAGAGTACGAGCCATAGATA
Features (pLannotate 1.2.2; 21 found; start..end, strand, type, name):
    579..920     +  misc_feature   MESV Ψ: packaging signal of murine embryonic stem cell virus
    987..1403    +  CDS            gag (truncated): truncated Moloney murine leukemia virus (MMLV) gag gene lacking the start codon
   1422..2102    +  CDS            mRuby: mRuby is a basic (constitutively fluorescent) red fluorescent protein published in 2009, derived from Entacmaea quadricolor. It has low acid sensitivity.
   2109..2735    +  CDS            Bak1: BAK_MOUSE - Also known as Bak. Experimental evidence at protein level: Swiss-Prot protein existence level 1. In the presence of an appropriate stimulus, accelerates programmed cell death by binding to, and antagonizing the anti- apoptotic action of BCL2. From Mus musculus (Mouse).
   2759..3345    +  misc_feature   IRES2: internal ribosome entry site (IRES) of the encephalomyocarditis virus (EMCV)
   3370..4389    +  CDS            HygR (fragment): aminoglycoside phosphotransferase from E. coli; aph(4)-Ia; confers resistance to hygromycin
   4407..4679    +  CDS            yokD (fragment): YOKD_BACSU - Experimental evidence at protein level: Swiss-Prot protein existence level 1. May contribute to antibiotic resistance. From Bacillus subtilis (strain 168).
   4724..5238    +  LTR            3' LTR: 3' long terminal repeat from murine embryonic stem cell virus
   5431..5447    -  protein_bind   lac operator: The lac repressor binds to the lac operator to inhibit transcription in E. coli. This inhibition can be relieved by adding lactose or isopropyl-β-D-thiogalactopyranoside (IPTG). lac repressor encoded by lacI
   5455..5485    -  promoter       lac promoter: promoter for the E. coli lac operon
   5500..5521    -  protein_bind   CAP binding site: CAP binding activates transcription in the presence of cAMP. E. coli catabolite activator protein
   5534..5626    -  CDS            lacI (fragment): lac repressor; lacI; The lac repressor binds to the lac operator to inhibit transcription in E. coli. This inhibition can be relieved by adding lactose or isopropyl-β-D-thiogalactopyranoside (IPTG).
   5809..6397    -  rep_origin     ori: high-copy-number ColE1/pMB1/pBR322/pUC origin of replication
   6568..7428    -  CDS            AmpR: β-lactamase; bla; confers resistance to ampicillin, carbenicillin, and related antibiotics
   7429..7533    -  promoter       AmpR promoter: bla
   7628..7663    +  CDS            rop (fragment): Rop protein, which maintains plasmids at low copy number; rop
   7765..7864    +  misc_feature   bom (fragment): basis of mobility region from pBR322
   7870..8019    -  CDS            lacZα (fragment): LacZα fragment of β-galactosidase; lacZ fragment
   8019..8220    -  CDS            TcR (fragment): tetracycline efflux protein; tet; confers resistance to tetracycline
   8221..8319    +  CDS            env (fragment): murine leukemia virus gPr80 envelope polyprotein precursor; env; proteolytically cleaved into gp70SU and p15TM subunits
   8322..515     +  LTR            5' LTR (across the origin): 5' long terminal repeat from murine embryonic stem cell virus
