>Addgene plasmid #111627 | pMIH-mRuby2-BAK | addgene full sequence | sequence record 232620 | Addgene NGS Result
TGAAAGACCCCACCTGTAGGTTTGGCAAGCTAGCTTAAGTAACGCCATTTTGCAAGGCATGGAAAATACA
TAACTGAGAATAGAGAAGTTCAGATCAAGGTTAGGAACAGAGAGACAGCAGAATATGGGCCAAACAGGAT
ATCTGTGGTAAGCAGTTCCTGCCCCGGCTCAGGGCCAAGAACAGATGGTCCCCAGATGCGGTCCCGCCCT
CAGCAGTTTCTAGAGAACCATCAGATGTTTCCAGGGTGCCCCAAGGACCTGAAATGACCCTGTGCCTTAT
TTGAACTAACCAATCAGTTCGCTTCTCGCTTCTGTTCGCGCGCTTCTGCTCCCCGAGCTCAATAAAAGAG
CCCACAACCCCTCACTCGGCGCGCCAGTCCTCCGATAGACTGCGTCGCCCGGGTACCCGTATTCCCAATA
AAGCCTCTTGCTGTTTGCATCCGAATCGTGGACTCGCTGATCCTTGGGAGGGTCTCCTCAGATTGATTGA
CTGCCCACCTCGGGGGTCTTTCATTTGGAGGTTCCACCGAGATTTGGAGACCCCTGCCCAGGGACCACCG
ACCCCCCCGCCGGGAGGTAAGCTGGCCAGCGGTCGTTTCGTGTCTGTCTCTGTCTTTGTGCGTGTTTGTG
CCGGCATCTAATGTTTGCGCCTGCGTCTGTACTAGTTAGCTAACTAGCTCTGTATCTGGCGGACCCGTGG
TGGAACTGACGAGTTCTGAACACCCGGCCGCAACCCTGGGAGACGTCCCAGGGACTTTGGGGGCCGTTTT
TGTGGCCCGACCTGAGGAAGGGAGTCGATGTGGAATCCGACCCCGTCAGGATATGTGGTTCTGGTAGGAG
ACGAGAACCTAAAACAGTTCCCGCCTCCGTCTGAATTTTTGCTTTCGGTTTGGAACCGAAGCCGCGCGTC
TTGTCTGCTGCAGCGCTGCAGCATCGTTCTGTGTTGTCTCTGTCTGACTGTGTTTCTGTATTTGTCTGAA
AATTAGGGCCAGACTGTTACCACTCCCTTAAGTTTGACCTTAGGTCACTGGAAAGATGTCGAGCGGATCG
CTCACAACCAGTCGGTAGATGTCAAGAAGAGACGTTGGGTTACCTTCTGCTCTGCAGAATGGCCAACCTT
TAACGTCGGATGGCCGCGAGACGGCACCTTTAACCGAGACCTCATCACCCAGGTTAAGATCAAGGTCTTT
TCACCTGGCCCGCATGGACACCCAGACCAGGTCCCCTACATCGTGACCTGGGAAGCCTTGGCTTTTGACC
CCCCTCCCTGGGTCAAGCCCTTTGTACACCCTAAGCCTCCGCCTCCTCTTCCTCCATCCGCCCCGTCTCT
CCCCCTTGAACCTCCTCGTTCGACCCCGCCTCGATCCTCCCTTTATCCAGCCCTCACTCCTTCTCTAGGC
GCCGGAATTAGATCTGCCACCATGAACAGCCTGATCAAGGAAAATATGCGTATGAAGGTGGTCATGGAAG
GTTCGGTCAACGGCCACCAATTCAAATGCACAGGTGAAGGAGAAGGCAATCCGTACATGGGAACTCAAAC
CATGAGGATCAAAGTCATCGAGGGAGGACCCCTGCCATTTGCCTTTGACATTCTTGCCACGTCGTTCATG
TATGGCAGCCGTACTTTTATCAAGTACCCGAAAGGCATTCCTGATTTCTTTAAACAGTCCTTTCCTGAGG
GTTTTACTTGGGAAAGAGTTACGAGATACGAAGATGGTGGAGTCGTCACCGTCATGCAGGACACCAGCCT
TGAGGATGGCTGTCTCGTTTACCACGTCCAAGTCAGAGGGGTAAACTTTCCCTCCAATGGTCCCGTGATG
CAGAAGAAGACCAAGGGTTGGGAGCCTAATACAGAGATGATGTATCCAGCAGATGGTGGTCTGAGGGGAT
ACACTCATATGGCACTGAAAGTTGATGGTGGTGGCCATCTGTCTTGCTCTTTCGTAACAACTTACAGGTC
AAAAAAGACCGTCGGGAACATCAAGATGCCCGGTATCCATGCCGTTGATCACCGCCTGGAAAGGTTAGAG
GAAAGTGACAATGAAATGTTCGTAGTACAACGCGAACACGCAGTTGCCAAGTTCGCCGGGCTTGGTGGTG
GGACCGGTATGGCATCTGGACAAGGACCAGGTCCCCCGAAGGTGGGCTGCGATGAGTCCCCGTCCCCTTC
TGAACAGCAGGTTGCCCAGGACACAGAGGAGGTCTTTCGAAGCTACGTTTTTTACCTCCACCAGCAGGAA
CAGGAGACCCAGGGGGCGGCCGCCCCTGCCAACCCCGAGATGGACAACTTGCCCCTGGAACCCAACAGCA
TCTTGGGTCAGGTGGGTCGGCAGCTTGCTCTCATCGGAGATGATATTAACCGGCGCTACGACACAGAGTT
CCAGAATTTACTAGAACAGCTTCAGCCCACAGCCGGGAATGCCTACGAACTCTTCACCAAGATCGCCTCC
AGCCTATTTAAGAGTGGCATCAGCTGGGGCCGCGTGGTGGCTCTCCTGGGCTTTGGCTACCGTCTGGCCC
TGTACGTCTACCAGCGTGGTTTGACCGGCTTCCTGGGCCAGGTGACCTGCTTTTTGGCTGATATCATACT
GCATCATTACATCGCCAGATGGATCGCACAGAGAGGCGGTTGGGTGGCAGCCCTGAATTTTCGTAGAGAC
CCCATCCTGACCGTAATGGTGATTTTTGGTGTGGTTCTGTTGGGCCAATTCGTGGTACACAGATTCTTCA
GATCATGACTCGAGGTTAACGAATTCCGCCCCTCTCCCTCCCCCCCCCCTAACGTTACTGGCCGAAGCCG
CTTGGAATAAGGCCGGTGTGCGTTTGTCTATATGTTATTTTCCACCATATTGCCGTCTTTTGGCAATGTG
AGGGCCCGGAAACCTGGCCCTGTCTTCTTGACGAGCATTCCTAGGGGTCTTTCCCCTCTCGCCAAAGGAA
TGCAAGGTCTGTTGAATGTCGTGAAGGAAGCAGTTCCTCTGGAAGCTTCTTGAAGACAAACAACGTCTGT
AGCGACCCTTTGCAGGCAGCGGAACCCCCCACCTGGCGACAGGTGCCTCTGCGGCCAAAAGCCACGTGTA
TAAGATACACCTGCAAAGGCGGCACAACCCCAGTGCCACGTTGTGAGTTGGATAGTTGTGGAAAGAGTCA
AATGGCTCTCCTCAAGCGTATTCAACAAGGGGCTGAAGGATGCCCAGAAGGTACCCCATTGTATGGGATC
TGATCTGGGGCCTCGGTGCACATGCTTTACATGTGTTTAGTCGAGGTTAAAAAAACGTCTAGGCCCCCCG
AACCACGGGGACGTGGTTTTCCTTTGAAAAACACGATGATAAGCTTGCCACAACCCGTACCAAAGATGGA
TAGATCCGGAAAGCCTGAACTCACCGCGACGTCTGTCGAGAAGTTTCTGATCGAAAAGTTCGACAGCGTC
TCCGACCTGATGCAGCTCTCGGAGGGCGAAGAATCTCGTGCTTTCAGCTTCGATGTAGGAGGGCGTGGAT
ATGTCCTGCGGGTAAATAGCTGCGCCGATGGTTTCTACAAAGATCGTTATGTTTATCGGCACTTTGCATC
GGCCGCGCTCCCGATTCCGGAAGTGCTTGACATTGGGGAATTCAGCGAGAGCCTGACCTATTGCATCTCC
CGCCGTGCACAGGGTGTCACGTTGCAAGACCTGCCTGAAACCGAACTGCCCGCTGTTCTGCAGCCGGTCG
CGGAGGCCATGGATGCGATCGCTGCGGCCGATCTTAGCCAGACGAGCGGGTTCGGCCCATTCGGACCGCA
AGGAATCGGTCAATACACTACATGGCGTGATTTCATATGCGCGATTGCTGATCCCCATGTGTATCACTGG
CAAACTGTGATGGACGACACCGTCAGTGCGTCCGTCGCGCAGGCTCTCGATGAGCTGATGCTTTGGGCCG
AGGACTGCCCCGAAGTCCGGCACCTCGTGCACGCGGATTTCGGCTCCAACAATGTCCTGACGGACAATGG
CCGCATAACAGCGGTCATTGACTGGAGCGAGGCGATGTTCGGGGATTCCCAATACGAGGTCGCCAACATC
TTCTTCTGGAGGCCGTGGTTGGCTTGTATGGAGCAGCAGACGCGCTACTTCGAGCGGAGGCATCCGGAGC
TTGCAGGATCGCCGCGGCTCCGGGCGTATATGCTCCGCATTGGTCTTGACCAACTCTATCAGAGCTTGGT
TGACGGCAATTTCGATGATGCAGCTTGGGCGCAGGGTCGATGCGACGCAATCGTCCGATCCGGAGCCGGG
ACTGTCGGGCGTACACAAATCGCCCGCAGAAGCGCGGCCGTCTGGACCGATGGCTGTGTAGAAGTACTCG
CCGATAGTGGAAACCGACGCCCCAGCACTCGTCCGAGGGCAAAGGAATAGAGTAGATGCCGACCGAACAA
GAGCTGATTTCGAGAACGCCTCAGCCAGCAACTCGCGCGAGCCTAGCAAGGCAAATGCGAGAGAACGGCC
TTACGCTTGGTGGCACAGTTCTCGTCCACAGTTCGCTAAGCTCGCTCGGCTGGGTCGCGGGAGGGCCGGT
CGCAGTGATTCAGGCCCTTCTGGATTGTGTTGGTCCCCAGGGCACGATTGTCATGCCCACGCACTCGGGT
GATCTGACTGATCCCGCAGATTGGAGATCGCCGCCCGTGCCTGCCGATTGGGTGCAGATCCGATAAAATA
AAAGATTTTATTTAGTCTCCAGAAAAAGGGGGGAATGAAAGACCCCACCTGTAGGTTTGGCAAGCTAGCT
TAAGTAACGCCATTTTGCAAGGCATGGAAAATACATAACTGAGAATAGAGAAGTTCAGATCAAGGTTAGG
AACAGAGAGACAGCAGAATATGGGCCAAACAGGATATCTGTGGTAAGCAGTTCCTGCCCCGGCTCAGGGC
CAAGAACAGATGGTCCCCAGATGCGGTCCCGCCCTCAGCAGTTTCTAGAGAACCATCAGATGTTTCCAGG
GTGCCCCAAGGACCTGAAATGACCCTGTGCCTTATTTGAACTAACCAATCAGTTCGCTTCTCGCTTCTGT
TCGCGCGCTTCTGCTCCCCGAGCTCAATAAAAGAGCCCACAACCCCTCACTCGGCGCGCCAGTCCTCCGA
TAGACTGCGTCGCCCGGGTACCCGTGTATCCAATAAACCCTCTTGCAGTTGCATCCGACTTGTGGTCTCG
CTGTTCCTTGGGAGGGTCTCCTCTGAGTGATTGACTACCCGTCAGCGGGGGTCTTTCATGGGTAACAGTT
TCTTGAAGTTGGAGAACAACATTCTGAGGGTAGGAGTCGAATATTAAGTAATCCTGACTCAATTAGCCAC
TGTTTTGAATCCACATACTCCAATACTCCTGAAATAGTTCATTATGGACAGCGCAGAAAGAGCTGGGGAG
AATTGTGAAATTGTTATCCGCTCACAATTCCACACAACATACGAGCCGGAAGCATAAAGTGTAAAGCCTG
GGGTGCCTAATGAGTGAGCTAACTCACATTAATTGCGTTGCGCTCACTGCCCGCTTTCCAGTCGGGAAAC
CTGTCGTGCCAGCTGCATTAATGAATCGGCCAACGCGCGGGGAGAGGCGGTTTGCGTATTGGGCGCTCTT
CCGCTTCCTCGCTCACTGACTCGCTGCGCTCGGTCGTTCGGCTGCGGCGAGCGGTATCAGCTCACTCAAA
GGCGGTAATACGGTTATCCACAGAATCAGGGGATAACGCAGGAAAGAACATGTGAGCAAAAGGCCAGCAA
AAGGCCAGGAACCGTAAAAAGGCCGCGTTGCTGGCGTTTTTCCATAGGCTCCGCCCCCCTGACGAGCATC
ACAAAAATCGACGCTCAAGTCAGAGGTGGCGAAACCCGACAGGACTATAAAGATACCAGGCGTTTCCCCC
TGGAAGCTCCCTCGTGCGCTCTCCTGTTCCGACCCTGCCGCTTACCGGATACCTGTCCGCCTTTCTCCCT
TCGGGAAGCGTGGCGCTTTCTCATAGCTCACGCTGTAGGTATCTCAGTTCGGTGTAGGTCGTTCGCTCCA
AGCTGGGCTGTGTGCACGAACCCCCCGTTCAGCCCGACCGCTGCGCCTTATCCGGTAACTATCGTCTTGA
GTCCAACCCGGTAAGACACGACTTATCGCCACTGGCAGCAGCCACTGGTAACAGGATTAGCAGAGCGAGG
TATGTAGGCGGTGCTACAGAGTTCTTGAAGTGGTGGCCTAACTACGGCTACACTAGAAGAACAGTATTTG
GTATCTGCGCTCTGCTGAAGCCAGTTACCTTCGGAAAAAGAGTTGGTAGCTCTTGATCCGGCAAACAAAC
CACCGCTGGTAGCGGTGGTTTTTTTGTTTGCAAGCAGCAGATTACGCGCAGAAAAAAAGGATCTCAAGAA
GATCCTTTGATCTTTTCTACGGGGTCTGACGCTCAGTGGAACGAAAACTCACGTTAAGGGATTTTGGTCA
TGAGATTATCAAAAAGGATCTTCACCTAGATCCTTTTAAATTAAAAATGAAGTTTTAAATCAATCTAAAG
TATATATGAGTAAACTTGGTCTGACAGTTACCAATGCTTAATCAGTGAGGCACCTATCTCAGCGATCTGT
CTATTTCGTTCATCCATAGTTGCCTGACTCCCCGTCGTGTAGATAACTACGATACGGGAGGGCTTACCAT
CTGGCCCCAGTGCTGCAATGATACCGCGAGACCCACGCTCACCGGCTCCAGATTTATCAGCAATAAACCA
GCCAGCCGGAAGGGCCGAGCGCAGAAGTGGTCCTGCAACTTTATCCGCCTCCATCCAGTCTATTAATTGT
TGCCGGGAAGCTAGAGTAAGTAGTTCGCCAGTTAATAGTTTGCGCAACGTTGTTGCCATTGCTACAGGCA
TCGTGGTGTCACGCTCGTCGTTTGGTATGGCTTCATTCAGCTCCGGTTCCCAACGATCAAGGCGAGTTAC
ATGATCCCCCATGTTGTGCAAAAAAGCGGTTAGCTCCTTCGGTCCTCCGATCGTTGTCAGAAGTAAGTTG
GCCGCAGTGTTATCACTCATGGTTATGGCAGCACTGCATAATTCTCTTACTGTCATGCCATCCGTAAGAT
GCTTTTCTGTGACTGGTGAGTACTCAACCAAGTCATTCTGAGAATAGTGTATGCGGCGACCGAGTTGCTC
TTGCCCGGCGTCAATACGGGATAATACCGCGCCACATAGCAGAACTTTAAAAGTGCTCATCATTGGAAAA
CGTTCTTCGGGGCGAAAACTCTCAAGGATCTTACCGCTGTTGAGATCCAGTTCGATGTAACCCACTCGTG
CACCCAACTGATCTTCAGCATCTTTTACTTTCACCAGCGTTTCTGGGTGAGCAAAAACAGGAAGGCAAAA
TGCCGCAAAAAAGGGAATAAGGGCGACACGGAAATGTTGAATACTCATACTCTTCCTTTTTCAATATTAT
TGAAGCATTTATCAGGGTTATTGTCTCATGAGCGGATACATATTTGAATGTATTTAGAAAAATAAACAAA
TAGGGGTTCCGCGCACATTTCCCCGAAAAGTGCCACCTGACGTCTAAGAAACCATTATTATCATGACATT
AACCTATAAAAATAGGCGTATCACGAGGCCCTTTCGTCTCGCGCGTTTCGGTGATGACGGTGAAAACCTC
TGACACATGCAGCTCCCGGAGACGGTCACAGCTTGTCTGTAAGCGGATGCCGGGAGCAGACAAGCCCGTC
AGGGCGCGTCAGCGGGTGTTGGCGGGTGTCGGGGCTGGCTTAACTATGCGGCATCAGAGCAGATTGTACT
GAGAGTGCACCATATGCGGTGTGAAATACCGCACAGATGCGTAAGGAGAAAATACCGCATCAGGCGCCAT
TCGCCATTCAGGCTGCGCAACTGTTGGGAAGGGCGATCGGTGCGGGCCTCTTCGCTATTACGCCAGCTGG
CGAAAGGGGGATGTGCTGCAAGGCGATTAAGTTGGGTAACGCCAGGGTTTTCCCAGTCACGACGTTGTAA
AACGACGGCGCAAGGAATGGTGCATGCAAGGAGATGGCGCCCAACAGTCCCCCGGCCACGGGGCCTGCCA
CCATACCCACGCCGAAACAAGCGCTCATGAGCCCGAAGTGGCGAGCCCGATCTTCCCCATCGGTGATGTC
GGCGATATAGGCGCCAGCAACCGCACCTGTGGCGCCGGTGATGCCGGCCACGATGCGTCCGGCGTAGAGG
CGATTAGTCCAATTTGTTAAAGACAGGATATCAGTGGTCCAGGCTCTAGTTTTGACTCAACAATATCACC
AGCTGAAGCCTATAGAGTACGAGCCATAGATA
Features (pLannotate 1.2.2; 21 found; start..end, strand, type, name):
    579..920     +  misc_feature   MESV Ψ: packaging signal of murine embryonic stem cell virus
    987..1403    +  CDS            gag (truncated): truncated Moloney murine leukemia virus (MMLV) gag gene lacking the start codon
   1422..2102    +  CDS            mRuby: mRuby is a basic (constitutively fluorescent) red fluorescent protein published in 2009, derived from Entacmaea quadricolor. It has low acid sensitivity.
   2109..2735    +  CDS            Bak1: BAK_MOUSE - Also known as Bak. Experimental evidence at protein level: Swiss-Prot protein existence level 1. In the presence of an appropriate stimulus, accelerates programmed cell death by binding to, and antagonizing the anti- apoptotic action of BCL2. From Mus musculus (Mouse).
   2870..3332    +  misc_feature   IRES: internal ribosome entry site (IRES) of the encephalomyocarditis virus (EMCV)
   3370..4390    +  CDS            HygR (fragment): aminoglycoside phosphotransferase from E. coli; aph(4)-Ia; confers resistance to hygromycin
   4408..4680    +  CDS            yokD (fragment): YOKD_BACSU - Experimental evidence at protein level: Swiss-Prot protein existence level 1. May contribute to antibiotic resistance. From Bacillus subtilis (strain 168).
   4725..5239    +  LTR            3' LTR: 3' long terminal repeat from murine embryonic stem cell virus
   5401..5417    -  protein_bind   lac operator: The lac repressor binds to the lac operator to inhibit transcription in E. coli. This inhibition can be relieved by adding lactose or isopropyl-β-D-thiogalactopyranoside (IPTG). lac repressor encoded by lacI
   5425..5455    -  promoter       lac promoter: promoter for the E. coli lac operon
   5470..5491    -  protein_bind   CAP binding site: CAP binding activates transcription in the presence of cAMP. E. coli catabolite activator protein
   5504..5596    -  CDS            lacI (fragment): lac repressor; lacI; The lac repressor binds to the lac operator to inhibit transcription in E. coli. This inhibition can be relieved by adding lactose or isopropyl-β-D-thiogalactopyranoside (IPTG).
   5779..6367    -  rep_origin     ori: high-copy-number ColE1/pMB1/pBR322/pUC origin of replication
   6538..7398    -  CDS            AmpR: β-lactamase; bla; confers resistance to ampicillin, carbenicillin, and related antibiotics
   7399..7503    -  promoter       AmpR promoter: bla
   7598..7633    +  CDS            rop (fragment): Rop protein, which maintains plasmids at low copy number; rop
   7735..7834    +  misc_feature   bom (fragment): basis of mobility region from pBR322
   7840..7989    -  CDS            lacZα (fragment): LacZα fragment of β-galactosidase; lacZ fragment
   7989..8190    -  CDS            TcR (fragment): tetracycline efflux protein; tet; confers resistance to tetracycline
   8191..8289    +  CDS            env (fragment): murine leukemia virus gPr80 envelope polyprotein precursor; env; proteolytically cleaved into gp70SU and p15TM subunits
   8292..515     +  LTR            5' LTR (across the origin): 5' long terminal repeat from murine embryonic stem cell virus
