[The description below was written by a language model from this plasmid's Addgene catalogue record and pLannotate feature annotations shown in this document.]
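Description:
pMIH-mRuby2-BAK is a gammaretroviral mammalian expression plasmid built on the pMIH (MSCV-IRES-hygro) backbone. It is designed to deliver a red fluorescent fusion of mouse BAK into cells by retroviral transduction. The proviral region is bounded by murine embryonic stem cell virus 5' and 3' LTRs. It includes the Ψ packaging signal and a truncated gag segment lacking its start codon, which together allow the transcript to be encapsidated when viral proteins are supplied in trans by a packaging system. In bacteria the plasmid replicates from a high-copy ColE1/pUC-type origin and is selected with ampicillin through the β-lactamase gene. The remaining backbone annotations (fragments of lacI, lacZα, rop, bom, TcR and env) are non-functional remnants of earlier cloning vectors.

The payload, cloned between BglII and XhoI sites, is mRuby2 fused to the N terminus of mouse Bak1, a pro-apoptotic BCL-2 family protein. Transcription is driven by the MSCV LTR promoter. Downstream, an EMCV IRES allows translation of a hygromycin phosphotransferase gene from the same bicistronic transcript, so hygromycin-resistant cells should also express the fusion. The automated annotation labels the fluorescent protein as mRuby and also calls a short yokD-like fragment after the hygromycin cassette, which is probably a spurious similarity match.

Two sequence records are listed, a depositor sequence of 8,322 nt and a repository sequencing result of 8,292 nt. They share the same feature order and differ by about 30 nt, apparently located just after the 3' LTR. The construct is used to visualise BAK in live or fixed cells, and the associated publication concerns BAK/BAX macropores and mitochondrial DNA release during apoptosis.
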