Addgene plasmid #111627: pMIH-mRuby2-BAK
Purpose: Fluorescent fusion protein used to visualise mouse BAK, with hygromycin selection
Depositing lab: Benjamin Kile. Depositing organization: Walter and Eliza Hall Institute of Medical Research. Publication: BAK/BAX macropores facilitate mitochondrial herniation and mtDNA efflux during apoptosis. McArthur K, Whitehead LW, Heddleston JM, Li L, Padman BS, Oorschot V, Geoghegan ND, Chappaz S, Davidson S, San Chin H, Lane RM, Dramicanin M, Saunders TL, Sugiana C, Lessene R, Osellame LD, Chew TL, Dewson G, Lazarou M, Ramm G, Lessene G, Ryan MT, Rogers KL, van Delft MF, Kile BT. Science. 2018 Feb 23;359(6378). pii: 359/6378/eaao6047. doi: 10.1126/science.aao6047. PubMed 29472455.
Backbone
  Vector backbone: pMIH/MSCV-IRES-hygro
  Backbone manufacturer: Mark Van Delft
  Backbone size w/o insert (bp): 7005
  Total vector size (bp): 8322
  Vector type: Mammalian Expression, Retroviral
  Selectable markers: Hygromycin
Growth in bacteria
  Bacterial resistance: Ampicillin, 100 μg/mL
  Growth temperature: 37°C
  Growth strain: NEB Stable
  Copy number: Unknown
Gene/Insert
  Gene/Insert name: BAK
  Species: M. musculus (mouse)
  Insert size (bp): 1317
  GenBank ID: NM_007523.3
  Entrez Gene: Bak1 (a.k.a. Bak, N-BAK1, N-Bak)
  Promoter: MSCV
  Tag / fusion protein: mRuby2 (N terminal on insert)
  Cloning method: Restriction Enzyme; 5′ cloning site BglII (not destroyed); 3′ cloning site XhoI (not destroyed)
  Sequencing primers: 5′ gaacctcctcgttcgaccc
Resource information
  A portion of this plasmid was derived from a plasmid made by: Backbone provided by Dr Mark Van Delft & Prof David Huang.
Terms and licenses: Academic/Nonprofit Terms; Industry Terms: Not Available to Industry
How to cite: pMIH-mRuby2-BAK was a gift from Benjamin Kile (Addgene plasmid # 111627 ; http://n2t.net/addgene:111627 ; RRID:Addgene_111627)
